Addgene plasmid #208546: pKLV2-U6gRNA5(TAL1(12))-PGKpuro2ABFP-W
Purpose: Lentiviral vector expressing gRNA targeting human TAL1
Depositing lab: Kosuke Yusa. Depositing organization: Kyoto University, Institute for Life and Medical Sciences. Publication: Canonical BAF complex regulates the oncogenic program in human T-cell acute lymphoblastic leukemia. Aoki K, Hyuga M, Tarumoto Y, Nishibuchi G, Ueda A, Ochi Y, Sugino S, Mikami T, Kobushi H, Kato I, Akahane K, Inukai T, Takaori-Kondo A, Takita J, Ogawa S, Yusa K. Blood. 2023 Nov 3:blood.2023020857. doi: 10.1182/blood.2023020857. PubMed 37922452.
Backbone
  Vector backbone: pKLV2-U6gRNA5(BbsI)-PGKpuro2ABFP-W
  Backbone manufacturer: addgene
  Backbone size w/o insert (bp): 8648
  Total vector size (bp): 8650
  Vector type: Lentiviral
  Selectable markers: Puromycin
Growth in bacteria
  Bacterial resistance: Ampicillin, 100 μg/mL
  Growth temperature: 37°C
  Growth strain: NEB Stable
  Copy number: Unknown
Gene/Insert
  Gene/Insert name: TAL1(12)
  gRNA/shRNA sequence: GACGGCCGAAGCGCGCCAT
  Species: H. sapiens (human)
  Entrez Gene: TAL1 (a.k.a. SCL, TCL5, bHLHa17, tal-1)
  Cloning method: Restriction Enzyme; 5′ cloning site BbsI (destroyed during cloning); 3′ cloning site BbsI (destroyed during cloning)
  Sequencing primers: 5′ AGATAATTAGAATTAATTTGACTG
Terms and licenses: Academic/Nonprofit Terms; Industry Terms: Not Available to Industry
How to cite: pKLV2-U6gRNA5(TAL1(12))-PGKpuro2ABFP-W was a gift from Kosuke Yusa (Addgene plasmid # 208546 ; http://n2t.net/addgene:208546 ; RRID:Addgene_208546)
