[The description below was written by a language model from this plasmid's Addgene catalogue record and pLannotate feature annotations shown in this document.]
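Description:
pKLV2-U6gRNA5(TAL1(12))-PGKpuro2ABFP-W is an 8,650 bp HIV-1-based lentiviral transfer plasmid that delivers a single CRISPR guide RNA directed against human TAL1 (also known as SCL), a bHLH transcription factor gene. It derives from the pKLV2-U6gRNA5(BbsI)-PGKpuro2ABFP-W backbone, into which the guide spacer was inserted between two BbsI sites that were destroyed by the cloning. In bacteria the plasmid is maintained through a high-copy ColE1/pUC-type origin and selected with ampicillin via β-lactamase. An f1 origin and remnants of a lac/lacZα cloning region with T3 and T7 promoters are also present in the backbone.

The viral genome is transcribed in packaging cells from a CMV enhancer/promoter fused to a truncated 5' LTR. It contains the Ψ packaging signal with a gag fragment, the RRE for Rev-dependent nuclear export, and the cPPT/CTS. It ends in a second truncated LTR followed by a bGH polyadenylation signal. Within this frame, a human U6 RNA polymerase III promoter drives the TAL1 spacer joined to a Streptococcus pyogenes Cas9 guide scaffold (annotated as a tracrRNA fragment). Downstream, a mouse PGK promoter expresses puromycin N-acetyltransferase and TagBFP, which, as the construct name indicates, are linked by a 2A peptide to give two proteins from one transcript. A WPRE then enhances expression. Transduced cells can therefore be selected with puromycin or tracked and sorted by blue fluorescence.

The vector encodes no Cas9, so the nuclease must be supplied separately. The associated study examined oncogenic regulation in human T-cell acute lymphoblastic leukemia, consistent with use for TAL1 knockout in such cells.
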