Features (pLannotate 1.2.2; 28 found; start..end, strand, type, name):
    265..464     +  promoter       CMV promoter: human cytomegalovirus (CMV) immediate early promoter
    482..662     +  LTR            5' LTR (truncated): truncated 5' long terminal repeat (LTR) from HIV-1
    709..834     +  misc_feature   HIV-1 Ψ: packaging signal of human immunodeficiency virus type 1
    818..1156    +  CDS            HIV-1 gag (fragment): gag protein from human immunodeficiency virus 1; gag
   1333..1566    +  misc_feature   RRE: The Rev response element (RRE) of HIV-1 allows for Rev-dependent mRNA export from the nucleus to the cytoplasm.
   1943..2043    +  CDS            Rev (fragment): human immunodeficiency virus 1 (HIV-1) Rev protein; rev; enhances nuclear export of unspliced and incompletely spliced viral mRNAs
   2093..2210    +  misc_feature   cPPT/CTS: central polypurine tract and central termination sequence of HIV-1
   2285..2525    +  promoter       U6 promoter: RNA polymerase III promoter for human U6 snRNA
   2572..2639    +  misc_RNA       tracrRNA (fragment): trans-activating CRISPR RNA for the Streptococcus pyogenes CRISPR/Cas9 system
   2662..3161    +  promoter       PGK promoter: mouse phosphoglycerate kinase 1 promoter
   3201..3797    +  CDS            PuroR (fragment): puromycin N-acetyltransferase; pac from Streptomyces; confers resistance to puromycin
   3870..4568    +  CDS            TagBFP: TagBFP is a basic (constitutively fluorescent) blue fluorescent protein published in 2008, derived from Entacmaea quadricolor. It is reported to be a very rapidly-maturing monomer with very low acid sensitivity.
   4580..5166    +  misc_feature   WPRE: woodchuck hepatitis virus posttranscriptional regulatory element
   5160..5306    +  CDS            nef (fragment): NEF_HV1LA - Experimental evidence at protein level: Swiss-Prot protein existence level 1. Extracellular Nef protein targets CD4(+) T-lymphocytes for apoptosis by interacting with CXCR4 surface receptors. From Human immunodeficiency virus type 1 group M subtype B (isolate Lai) (HIV-1).
   5314..5492    +  LTR            5' LTR (truncated): truncated 5' long terminal repeat (LTR) from HIV-1
   5518..5629    +  polyA_signal   bGH poly(A) signal: bovine growth hormone polyadenylation signal
   5768..5786    -  promoter       T3 promoter: promoter for bacteriophage T3 RNA polymerase
   5831..5847    -  protein_bind   lac operator: The lac repressor binds to the lac operator to inhibit transcription in E. coli. This inhibition can be relieved by adding lactose or isopropyl-β-D-thiogalactopyranoside (IPTG). lac repressor encoded by lacI
   5855..5885    -  promoter       lac promoter: promoter for the E. coli lac operon
   5900..5921    -  protein_bind   CAP binding site: CAP binding activates transcription in the presence of cAMP. E. coli catabolite activator protein
   5934..6026    -  CDS            lacI (fragment): lac repressor; lacI; The lac repressor binds to the lac operator to inhibit transcription in E. coli. This inhibition can be relieved by adding lactose or isopropyl-β-D-thiogalactopyranoside (IPTG).
   6209..6797    -  rep_origin     ori: high-copy-number ColE1/pMB1/pBR322/pUC origin of replication
   6968..7828    -  CDS            AmpR: β-lactamase; bla; confers resistance to ampicillin, carbenicillin, and related antibiotics
   7829..7933    -  promoter       AmpR promoter: bla
   7986..8414    -  rep_origin     f1 ori (sequence partly withheld): f1 bacteriophage origin of replication; arrow indicates direction of (+) strand synthesis
   8419..8574    -  CDS            lacZα (fragment): LacZα fragment of β-galactosidase; lacZ fragment
   8582..8600    +  promoter       T7 promoter: promoter for bacteriophage T7 RNA polymerase
   8614..264     +  enhancer       CMV enhancer (across the origin): human cytomegalovirus immediate early enhancer
>Addgene plasmid #208546 | pKLV2-U6gRNA5(TAL1(12))-PGKpuro2ABFP-W | addgene full sequence | sequence record 419622 | Addgene NGS Result
CCCAACGACCCCCGCCCATTGACGTCAATAATGACGTATGTTCCCATAGTAACGCCAATAGGGACTTTCC
ATTGACGTCAATGGGTGGAGTATTTACGGTAAACTGCCCACTTGGCAGTACATCAAGTGTATCATATGCC
AAGTACGCCCCCTATTGACGTCAATGACGGTAAATGGCCCGCCTGGCATTATGCCCAGTACATGACCTTA
TGGGACTTTCCTACTTGGCAGTACATCTACGTATTAGTCATCGCTATTACCATGGTGATGCGGTTTTGGC
AGTACATCAATGGGCGTGGATAGCGGTTTGACTCACGGGGATTTCCAAGTCTCCACCCCATTGACGTCAA
TGGGAGTTTGTTTTGGCACCAAAATCAACGGGACTTTCCAAAATGTCGTAACAACTCCGCCCCATTGACG
CAAATGGGCGGTAGGCGTGTACGGTGGGAGGTCTATATAAGCAGCGCGTTTTGCCTGTACTGGGTCTCTC
TGGTTAGACCAGATCTGAGCCTGGGAGCTCTCTGGCTAACTAGGGAACCCACTGCTTAAGCCTCAATAAA
GCTTGCCTTGAGTGCTTCAAGTAGTGTGTGCCCGTCTGTTGTGTGACTCTGGTAACTAGAGATCCCTCAG
ACCCTTTTAGTCAGTGTGGAAAATCTCTAGCAGTGGCGCCCGAACAGGGACTTGAAAGCGAAAGGGAAAC
CAGAGGAGCTCTCTCGACGCAGGACTCGGCTTGCTGAAGCGCGCACGGCAAGAGGCGAGGGGCGGCGACT
GGTGAGTACGCCAAAAATTTTGACTAGCGGAGGCTAGAAGGAGAGAGATGGGTGCGAGAGCGTCAGTATT
AAGCGGGGGAGAATTAGATCGCGATGGGAAAAAATTCGGTTAAGGCCAGGGGGAAAGAAAAAATATAAAT
TAAAACATATAGTATGGGCAAGCAGGGAGCTAGAACGATTCGCAGTTAATCCTGGCCTGTTAGAAACATC
AGAAGGCTGTAGACAAATACTGGGACAGCTACAACCATCCCTTCAGACAGGATCAGAAGAACTTAGATCA
TTATATAATACAGTAGCAACCCTCTATTGTGTGCATCAAAGGATAGAGATAAAAGACACCAAGGAAGCTT
TAGACAAGATAGAGGAAGAGCAAAACAAAAGTAAGACCACCGCACAGCAAGCGGCCGGCCGCGCTGATCT
TCAGACCTGGAGGAGGAGATATGAGGGACAATTGGAGAAGTGAATTATATAAATATAAAGTAGTAAAAAT
TGAACCATTAGGAGTAGCACCCACCAAGGCAAAGAGAAGAGTGGTGCAGAGAGAAAAAAGAGCAGTGGGA
ATAGGAGCTTTGTTCCTTGGGTTCTTGGGAGCAGCAGGAAGCACTATGGGCGCAGCGTCAATGACGCTGA
CGGTACAGGCCAGACAATTATTGTCTGGTATAGTGCAGCAGCAGAACAATTTGCTGAGGGCTATTGAGGC
GCAACAGCATCTGTTGCAACTCACAGTCTGGGGCATCAAGCAGCTCCAGGCAAGAATCCTGGCTGTGGAA
AGATACCTAAAGGATCAACAGCTCCTGGGGATTTGGGGTTGCTCTGGAAAACTCATTTGCACCACTGCTG
TGCCTTGGAATGCTAGTTGGAGTAATAAATCTCTGGAACAGATTTGGAATCACACGACCTGGATGGAGTG
GGACAGAGAAATTAACAATTACACAAGCTTAATACACTCCTTAATTGAAGAATCGCAAAACCAGCAAGAA
AAGAATGAACAAGAATTATTGGAATTAGATAAATGGGCAAGTTTGTGGAATTGGTTTAACATAACAAATT
GGCTGTGGTATATAAAATTATTCATAATGATAGTAGGAGGCTTGGTAGGTTTAAGAATAGTTTTTGCTGT
ACTTTCTATAGTGAATAGAGTTAGGCAGGGATATTCACCATTATCGTTTCAGACCCACCTCCCAACCCCG
AGGGGACCCGACAGGCCCGAAGGAATAGAAGAAGAAGGTGGAGAGAGAGACAGAGACAGATCCATTCGAT
TAGTGAACGGATCGGCACTGCGTGCGCCAATTCTGCAGACAAATGGCAGTATTCATCCACAATTTTAAAA
GAAAAGGGGGGATTGGGGGGTACAGTGCAGGGGAAAGAATAGTAGACATAATAGCAACAGACATACAAAC
TAAAGAATTACAAAAACAAATTACAAAAATTCAAAATTTTCGGGTTTATTACAGGGACAGCAGAGATCCA
GTTTGGTTAGTACCGGGCCCTACGCGTCCAAGGTCGGGCAGGAAGAGGGCCTATTTCCCATGATTCCTTC
ATATTTGCATATACGATACAAGGCTGTTAGAGAGATAATTAGAATTAATTTGACTGTAAACACAAAGATA
TTAGTACAAAATACGTGACGTAGAAAGTAATAATTTCTTGGGTAGTTTGCAGTTTTAAAATTATGTTTTA
AAATGGACTATCATATGCTTACCGTAACTTGAAAGTATTTCGATTTCTTGGCTTTATATATCTTGTGGAA
AGGACGAAACACCGGACGGCCGAAGCGCGCCATGTTTAAGAGCTATGCTGGAAACAGCATAGCAAGTTTA
AATAAGGCTAGTCCGTTATCAACTTGAAAAAGTGGCACCGAGTCGGTGCTTTTTTTGGATCCAATTCTAC
CGGGTAGGGGAGGCGCTTTTCCCAAGGCAGTCTGGAGCATGCGCTTTAGCAGCCCCGCTGGGCACTTGGC
GCTACACAAGTGGCCTCTGGCCTCGCACACATTCCACATCCACCGGTAGGCGCCAACCGGCTCCGTTCTT
TGGTGGCCCCTTCGCGCCACCTTCTACTCCTCCCCTAGTCAGGAAGTTCCCCCCCGCCCCGCAGCTCGCG
TCGTGCAGGACGTGACAAATGGAAGTAGCACGTCTCACTAGTCTCGTGCAGATGGACAGCACCGCTGAGC
AATGGAAGCGGGTAGGCCTTTGGGGCAGCGGCCAATAGCAGCTTTGCTCCTTCGCTTTCTGGGCTCAGAG
GCTGGGAAGGGGTGGGTCCGGGGGCGGGCTCAGGGGCGGGCTCAGGGGCGGGGCGGGCGCCCGAAGGTCC
TCCGGAGGCCCGGCATTCTGCACGCTTCAAAAGCGCACGTCTGCCGCGCTGTTCTCCTCTTCCTCATCTC
CGGGCCTTTCGACCTGCATCCATCTAGATCTCGAGCAGCTGAAGCTTACCATGACCGAGTACAAGCCCAC
GGTGCGCCTCGCCACCCGCGACGACGTCCCCAGGGCCGTACGCACCCTCGCCGCCGCGTTCGCCGACTAC
CCCGCCACGCGCCACACCGTCGATCCGGACCGCCACATCGAGCGGGTCACCGAGCTGCAAGAACTCTTCC
TCACGCGCGTCGGGCTCGACATCGGCAAGGTGTGGGTCGCGGACGACGGCGCCGCGGTGGCGGTCTGGAC
CACGCCGGAGAGCGTCGAAGCGGGGGCGGTGTTCGCCGAGATCGGCCCGCGCATGGCCGAGTTGAGCGGT
TCCCGGCTGGCCGCGCAGCAACAGATGGAAGGCCTCCTGGCGCCGCACCGGCCCAAGGAGCCCGCGTGGT
TCCTGGCCACCGTCGGCGTCTCGCCCGACCACCAGGGCAAGGGTCTGGGCAGCGCCGTCGTGCTCCCCGG
AGTGGAGGCGGCCGAGCGCGCCGGGGTGCCCGCCTTCCTGGAGACCTCCGCGCCCCGCAACCTCCCCTTC
TACGAGCGGCTCGGCTTCACCGTCACCGCCGACGTCGAGGTGCCCGAAGGACCGCGCACCTGGTGCATGA
CCCGCAAGCCCGGTGCCGGCGGCGGGTCCGGAGGAGAGGGCAGAGGAAGTCTCCTAACATGCGGTGACGT
GGAGGAGAATCCTGGCCCAATGAGCGAGCTGATTAAGGAGAACATGCACATGAAGCTGTACATGGAGGGC
ACCGTGGACAACCATCACTTCAAGTGCACATCCGAGGGCGAAGGCAAGCCCTACGAGGGCACCCAGACCA
TGAGAATCAAGGTGGTCGAGGGCGGCCCTCTCCCCTTCGCCTTCGACATCCTGGCTACTAGCTTCCTCTA
CGGCAGCAAGACCTTCATCAACCACACCCAGGGCATCCCCGACTTCTTCAAGCAGTCCTTCCCTGAGGGC
TTCACATGGGAGAGAGTCACCACATACGAGGACGGGGGCGTGCTGACCGCTACCCAGGACACCAGCCTCC
AGGACGGCTGCCTCATCTACAACGTCAAGATCAGAGGGGTGAACTTCACATCCAACGGCCCTGTGATGCA
GAAGAAAACACTCGGCTGGGAGGCCTTCACCGAGACGCTGTACCCCGCTGACGGCGGCCTGGAAGGCAGA
AACGACATGGCCCTGAAGCTCGTGGGCGGGAGCCATCTGATCGCAAACATCAAGACCACATATAGATCCA
AGAAACCCGCTAAGAACCTCAAGATGCCTGGCGTCTACTATGTGGACTACAGACTGGAAAGAATCAAGGA
GGCCAACAACGAGACCTACGTCGAGCAGCACGAGGTGGCAGTGGCCAGATACTGCGACCTCCCTAGCAAA
CTGGGGCACAAGCTTAATTGAGCGGCCGCTCAACCTCTGGATTACAAAATTTGTGAAAGATTGACTGGTA
TTCTTAACTATGTTGCTCCTTTTACGCTATGTGGATACGCTGCTTTAATGCCTTTGTATCATGCTATTGC
TTCCCGTATGGCTTTCATTTTCTCCTCCTTGTATAAATCCTGGTTGCTGTCTCTTTATGAGGAGTTGTGG
CCCGTTGTCAGGCAACGTGGCGTGGTGTGCACTGTGTTTGCTGACGCAACCCCCACTGGTTGGGGCATTG
CCACCACCTGTCAGCTCCTTTCCGGGACTTTCGCTTTCCCCCTCCCTATTGCCACGGCGGAACTCATCGC
CGCCTGCCTTGCCCGCTGCTGGACAGGGGCTCGGCTGTTGGGCACTGACAATTCCGTGGTGTTGTCGGGG
AAATCATCGTCCTTTCCTTGGCTGCTCGCCTGTGTTGCCACCTGGATTCTGCGCGGGACGTCCTTCTGCT
ACGTCCCTTCGGCCCTCAATCCAGCGGACCTTCCTTCCCGCGGCCTGCTGCCGGCTCTGCGGCCTCTTCC
GCGTCTACGCCTTCGCCCTCAGACGAGTCGGATCTCCCTTTGGGCCGCCTCCCCGCAGGTACCTTTAAGA
CCAATGACTTACAAGGCAGCTGTAGATCTTAGCCACTTTTTAAAAGAAAAGGGGGGACTGGAAGGGCTAA
TTCACTCCCAAAGAAGTCAAGATCTGCTTTTTGCCTGTACTGGGTCTCTCTGGTTAGACCAGAGTCTCTC
TGGTTAGACCAGATCTGAGCCTGGGAGCTCTCTGGCTAACTAGGGAACCCACTGCTTAAGCCTCAATAAA
GCTTGCCTTGAGTGCTTCAAGTAGTGTGTGCCCGTCTGTTGTGTGACTCTGGTAACTAGAGATCCCTCAG
ACCCTTTTAGTCAGTGTGGAAAATCTCTAGCAGTTTAAACCCGCTGATCAGCCTCGACTGTGCCTTCTAG
TTGCCAGCCATCTGTTGTTTGCCCCTCCCCCGTGCCTTCCTTGACCCTGGAAGGTGCCACTCCCACTGTC
CTTTCCTAATAAAATGAGGAAATTGCATCGCATTGTCTGAGTAGGTGTCATTCTATTCTGGGGGGTGGGG
TGGGGCAGGACAGCAAGGGGGAGGATTGGGAAGTCAATAGCAGGCATGCTGGGGATGCGGTGGGCTCTAT
GGGCGGCCGTTAATTAAGCTTTTGTTCCCTTTAGTGAGGGTTAATTGCGCGCTTGGCGTAATCATGGTCA
TAGCTGTTTCCTGTGTGAAATTGTTATCCGCTCACAATTCCACACAACATACGAGCCGGGAGCATAAAGT
GTAAAGCCTGGGGTGCCTAATGAGTGAGCTAACTCACATTAATTGCGTTGCGCTCACTGCCCGCTTTCCA
GTCGGGAAACCTGTCGTGCCAGCTGCATTAATGAATCGGCCAACGCGCGGGGAGAGGCGGTTTGCGTATT
GGGCGCTCTTCCGCTTCCTCGCTCACTGACTCGCTGCGCTCGGTCGTTCGGCTGCGGCGAGCGGTATCAG
CTCACTCAAAGGCGGTAATACGGTTATCCACAGAATCAGGGGATAACGCAGGAAAGAACATGTGAGCAAA
AGGCCAGCAAAAGGCCAGGAACCGTAAAAAGGCCGCGTTGCTGGCGTTTTTCCATAGGCTCCGCCCCCCT
GACGAGCATCACAAAAATCGACGCTCAAGTCAGAGGTGGCGAAACCCGACAGGACTATAAAGATACCAGG
CGTTTCCCCCTGGAAGCTCCCTCGTGCGCTCTCCTGTTCCGACCCTGCCGCTTACCGGATACCTGTCCGC
CTTTCTCCCTTCGGGAAGCGTGGCGCTTTCTCATAGCTCACGCTGTAGGTATCTCAGTTCGGTGTAGGTC
GTTCGCTCCAAGCTGGGCTGTGTGCACGAACCCCCCGTTCAGCCCGACCGCTGCGCCTTATCCGGTAACT
ATCGTCTTGAGTCCAACCCGGTAAGACACGACTTATCGCCACTGGCAGCAGCCACTGGTAACAGGATTAG
CAGAGCGAGGTATGTAGGCGGTGCTACAGAGTTCTTGAAGTGGTGGCCTAACTACGGCTACACTAGAAGA
ACAGTATTTGGTATCTGCGCTCTGCTGAAGCCAGTTACCTTCGGAAAAAGAGTTGGTAGCTCTTGATCCG
GCAAACAAACCACCGCTGGTAGCGGTGGTTTTTTTGTTTGCAAGCAGCAGATTACGCGCAGAAAAAAAGG
ATCTCAAGAAGATCCTTTGATCTTTTCTACGGGGTCTGACGCTCAGTGGAACGAAAACTCACGTTAAGGG
ATTTTGGTCATGAGATTATCAAAAAGGATCTTCACCTAGATCCTTTTAAATTAAAAATGAAGTTTTAAAT
CAATCTAAAGTATATATGAGTAAACTTGGTCTGACAGTTACCAATGCTTAATCAGTGAGGCACCTATCTC
AGCGATCTGTCTATTTCGTTCATCCATAGTTGCCTGACTCCCCGTCGTGTAGATAACTACGATACGGGAG
GGCTTACCATCTGGCCCCAGTGCTGCAATGATACCGCGAGACCCACGCTCACCGGCTCCAGATTTATCAG
CAATAAACCAGCCAGCCGGAAGGGCCGAGCGCAGAAGTGGTCCTGCAACTTTATCCGCCTCCATCCAGTC
TATTAATTGTTGCCGGGAAGCTAGAGTAAGTAGTTCGCCAGTTAATAGTTTGCGCAACGTTGTTGCCATT
GCTACAGGCATCGTGGTGTCACGCTCGTCGTTTGGTATGGCTTCATTCAGCTCCGGTTCCCAACGATCAA
GGCGAGTTACATGATCCCCCATGTTGTGCAAAAAAGCGGTTAGCTCCTTCGGTCCTCCGATCGTTGTCAG
AAGTAAGTTGGCCGCAGTGTTATCACTCATGGTTATGGCAGCACTGCATAATTCTCTTACTGTCATGCCA
TCCGTAAGATGCTTTTCTGTGACTGGTGAGTACTCAACCAAGTCATTCTGAGAATAGTGTATGCGGCGAC
CGAGTTGCTCTTGCCCGGCGTCAATACGGGATAATACCGCGCCACATAGCAGAACTTTAAAAGTGCTCAT
CATTGGAAAACGTTCTTCGGGGCGAAAACTCTCAAGGATCTTACCGCTGTTGAGATCCAGTTCGATGTAA
CCCACTCGTGCACCCAACTGATCTTCAGCATCTTTTACTTTCACCAGCGTTTCTGGGTGAGCAAAAACAG
GAAGGCAAAATGCCGCAAAAAAGGGAATAAGGGCGACACGGAAATGTTGAATACTCATACTCTTCCTTTT
TCAATATTATTGAAGCATTTATCAGGGTTATTGTCTCATGAGCGGATACATATTTGAATGTATTTAGAAA
AATAAACAAATAGGGGTTCCGCGCACATTTCCCCGAAAAGTGCCACCTAAATTGTAAGCGTTAATATTTT
GTTAAAATTCGCGTTAAATTTTTGTTAAATCAGCTCATTTTTTAACCAATAGGCCGAAATCGGCAAAATC
CCTTATAAATCAAAAGAATAGACCGAGATAGGGT
[37 nt withheld, positions 8085-8121]
AAAGAACGTGGACTCCAACGTCAAAGG
[49 nt withheld, positions 8149-8197]
T
[91 nt withheld, positions 8199-8289]
G
[124 nt withheld, positions 8291-8414]
CCCATTCGCCATTCAGGCTGCGCAACTGTTGGGAAGGGCGATCGGTGCGGGCCTCTTCGCTATTACGCCA
GCTGGCGAAAGGGGGATGTGCTGCAAGGCGATTAAGTTGGGTAACGCCAGGGTTTTCCCAGTCACGACGT
TGTAAAACGACGGCCAGTGAGCGCGCGTAATACGACTCACTATAGGGCGAATTGACTAGTACATAACTTA
CGGTAAATGGCCCGCCTGGCTGACCG
